>Addgene plasmid #126426 | pTBL515 AA sgRNA | addgene full sequence | sequence record 245856 | Addgene NGS Result
GACGTCGCTAGCTGTACAAAAAAGCAGGCTTTAAAGGAACCAATTCAGTCGACTGGATCCGGTACCAAGG
TCGGGCAGGAAGAGGGCCTATTTCCCATGATTCCTTCATATTTGCATATACGATACAAGGCTGTTAGAGA
GATAATTAGAATTAATTTGACTGTAAACACAAAGATATTAGTACAAAATACGTGACGTAGAAAGTAATAA
TTTCTTGGGTAGTTTGCAGTTTTAAAATTATGTTTTAAAATGGACTATCATATGCTTACCGTAACTTGAA
AGTATTTCGATTTCTTGGCTTTATATATCTTGTGGAAAGGACGAAACACCGATGGGTCACAGTGGCAAAT
GGTTTTAGAGCTAGAAATAGCAAGTTAAAATAAGGCTAGTCCGTTATCAACTTGAAAAAGTGGCACCGAG
TCGGTGCTTTTTTTAAGCTTGGGCCGCTCGAGGTACCTCTCTACATATGACATGTGAGCAAAAGGCCAGC
AAAAGGCCAGGAACCGTAAAAAGGCCGCGTTGCTGGCGTTTTTCCATAGGCTCCGCCCCCCTGACGAGCA
TCACAAAAATCGACGCTCAAGTCAGAGGTGGCGAAACCCGACAGGACTATAAAGATACCAGGCGTTTCCC
CCTGGAAGCTCCCTCGTGCGCTCTCCTGTTCCGACCCTGCCGCTTACCGGATACCTGTCCGCCTTTCTCC
CTTCGGGAAGCGTGGCGCTTTCTCATAGCTCACGCTGTAGGTATCTCAGTTCGGTGTAGGTCGTTCGCTC
CAAGCTGGGCTGTGTGCACGAACCCCCCGTTCAGCCCGACCGCTGCGCCTTATCCGGTAACTATCGTCTT
GAGTCCAACCCGGTAAGACACGACTTATCGCCACTGGCAGCAGCCACTGGTAACAGGATTAGCAGAGCGA
GGTATGTAGGCGGTGCTACAGAGTTCTTGAAGTGGTGGCCTAACTACGGCTACACTAGAAGAACAGTATT
TGGTATCTGCGCTCTGCTGAAGCCAGTTACCTTCGGAAAAAGAGTTGGTAGCTCTTGATCCGGCAAACAA
ACCACCGCTGGTAGCGGTGGTTTTTTTGTTTGCAAGCAGCAGATTACGCGCAGAAAAAAAGGATCTCAAG
AAGATCCTTTGATCTTTTCTACGGGGTCTGACGCTCAGTGGAACGAAAACTCACGTTAAGGGATTTTGGT
CATGAGATTATCAAAAAGGATCTTCACCTAGATCCTTTTAAATTAAAAATGAAGTTTTAAATCAATCTAA
AGTATATATGAGTAAACTTGGTCTGACAGTTACCAATGCTTAATCAGTGAGGCACCTATCTCAGCGATCT
GTCTATTTCGTTCATCCATAGTTGCCTGACTCCCCGTCGTGTAGATAACTACGATACGGGAGGGCTTACC
ATCTGGCCCCAGTGCTGCAATGATACCGCGAGACCCACGCTCACCGGCTCCAGATTTATCAGCAATAAAC
CAGCCAGCCGGAAGGGCCGAGCGCAGAAGTGGTCCTGCAACTTTATCCGCCTCCATCCAGTCTATTAATT
GTTGCCGGGAAGCTAGAGTAAGTAGTTCGCCAGTTAATAGTTTGCGCAACGTTGTTGCCATTGCTACAGG
CATCGTGGTGTCACGCTCGTCGTTTGGTATGGCTTCATTCAGCTCCGGTTCCCAACGATCAAGGCGAGTT
ACATGATCCCCCATGTTGTGCAAAAAAGCGGTTAGCTCCTTCGGTCCTCCGATCGTTGTCAGAAGTAAGT
TGGCCGCAGTGTTATCACTCATGGTTATGGCAGCACTGCATAATTCTCTTACTGTCATGCCATCCGTAAG
ATGCTTTTCTGTGACTGGTGAGTACTCAACCAAGTCATTCTGAGAATAGTGTATGCGGCGACCGAGTTGC
TCTTGCCCGGCGTCAATACGGGATAATACCGCGCCACATAGCAGAACTTTAAAAGTGCTCATCATTGGAA
AACGTTCTTCGGGGCGAAAACTCTCAAGGATCTTACCGCTGTTGAGATCCAGTTCGATGTAACCCACTCG
TGCACCCAACTGATCTTCAGCATCTTTTACTTTCACCAGCGTTTCTGGGTGAGCAAAAACAGGAAGGCAA
AATGCCGCAAAAAAGGGAATAAGGGCGACACGGAAATGTTGAATACTCATACTCTTCCTTTTTCAATATT
ATTGAAGCATTTATCAGGGTTATTGTCTCATGAGCGGATACATATTTGAATGTATTTAGAAAAATAAACA
AATAGGGGTTCCGCGCACATTTCCCCGAAAAGTGCCACCT
Features (pLannotate 1.2.2; 6 found; start..end, strand, type, name):
     13..30      +  protein_bind   attB1 (fragment): mutant version of attB; recombination site for the Gateway® BP reaction BP Clonase™
     82..322     +  promoter       U6 promoter: RNA polymerase III promoter for human U6 snRNA
    352..427     +  misc_RNA       gRNA scaffold: guide RNA scaffold for the Streptococcus pyogenes CRISPR/Cas9 system
    531..1119    -  rep_origin     ori: high-copy-number ColE1/pMB1/pBR322/pUC origin of replication
   1290..2150    -  CDS            AmpR: β-lactamase; bla; confers resistance to ampicillin, carbenicillin, and related antibiotics
   2151..2255    -  promoter       AmpR promoter: bla
