[The description below was written by a language model from this plasmid's Addgene catalogue record and pLannotate feature annotations shown in this document.]
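Description:
pTBL515 AA sgRNA is a compact 2,280 bp mammalian expression plasmid that produces a single guide RNA for the Streptococcus pyogenes CRISPR/Cas9 system. It is built on pSQT1313, a backbone that the depositors modified so that only one sgRNA is expressed. Propagation in E. coli relies on a ColE1/pUC-type origin of replication and a β-lactamase (AmpR) gene driven by its own bla promoter, giving ampicillin selection. The catalogue entry lists the plasmid as low copy, whereas the annotated origin is of the type usually described as high copy; the record does not resolve this difference. A short fragment of a Gateway attB1 site is also annotated upstream of the expression cassette and appears to be a backbone remnant with no stated function. The plasmid carries no mammalian selection marker and no Cas9 gene, so the nuclease must be supplied separately.

The payload is a 21 bp spacer directed against a site in the human genome, chosen so that the protospacer has the dinucleotide AA at the Cas9 cut site. The spacer lies between the human U6 promoter, an RNA polymerase III promoter suited to small, precisely initiated transcripts, and the S. pyogenes gRNA scaffold, so that transcription yields a complete sgRNA. According to the depositor's comments, the construct was made by inverse PCR followed by in vivo recombination in E. coli. It comes from work on lineage tracing and analog recording in mammalian cells by single-site DNA writing, where its stated purpose is to target a protospacer with a defined AA sequence at the cut position. The record does not name the genomic locus targeted.
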