Addgene plasmid #126426: pTBL515 AA sgRNA
Purpose: To target a protospacer with AA at the cut site.
Depositing lab: Chang Liu. Depositing organization: University of California, Irvine. Publication: Lineage tracing and analog recording in mammalian cells by single-site DNA writing. Loveless TB, Grotts JH, Schechter MW, Forouzmand E, Carlson CK, Agahi BS, Liang G, Ficht M, Liu B, Xie X, Liu CC. Nat Chem Biol. 2021 Jun;17(6):739-747. doi: 10.1038/s41589-021-00769-8. Epub 2021 Mar 22. PubMed 33753928.
Backbone
  Vector backbone: pSQT1313
  Backbone manufacturer: Keith Joung
  Backbone size w/o insert (bp): 2259
  Total vector size (bp): 2280
  Modifications to backbone: The backbone was modified to express only one sgRNA.
  Vector type: Mammalian Expression
Growth in bacteria
  Bacterial resistance: Ampicillin, 100 μg/mL
  Growth temperature: 37°C
  Growth strain: DH5alpha
  Copy number: Low Copy
Gene/Insert
  Gene/Insert name: spacer against human genome with AA at cut site
  Species: H. sapiens (human)
  Insert size (bp): 21
  Promoter: human U6
  Cloning method: Unknown
  Sequencing primers: 5′ AGGGTTATTGTCTCATGAGCGG; 3′ CGGACAGGTATCCGGTAAGC
Resource information
  A portion of this plasmid was derived from a plasmid made by: Keith Joung; the backbone was created from pSQT1313, Addgene #53370.
Terms and licenses: Academic/Nonprofit Terms; Industry Terms: Not Available to Industry
Depositor comments: This construct was cloned by inverse PCR and in vivo recombination in E. coli strain SS320. Please visit https://doi.org/10.1101/639120 for bioRxiv preprint.
How to cite: pTBL515 AA sgRNA was a gift from Chang Liu (Addgene plasmid # 126426 ; http://n2t.net/addgene:126426 ; RRID:Addgene_126426)
